Addgene plasmid #98922: pRM006
Purpose: Express Histag-SUMO-FtsZ for purification in E coli
Depositing lab: Jie Xiao. Depositing organization: Johns Hopkins University and School of Medicine. Publication: GTPase activity-coupled treadmilling of the bacterial tubulin FtsZ organizes septal cell wall synthesis. Yang X, Lyu Z, Miguel A, McQuillen R, Huang KC, Xiao J. Science. 2017 Feb 17;355(6326):744-747. doi: 10.1126/science.aak9995. PubMed 28209899.
Backbone
  Vector backbone: pTB146
  Vector type: Bacterial Expression
Growth in bacteria
  Bacterial resistance: Ampicillin, 100 μg/mL
  Growth temperature: 37°C
  Growth strain: DH5alpha
  Copy number: High Copy
Gene/Insert
  Gene/Insert name: FtsZ
  Species: E. coli
  Insert size (bp): 1764
  Promoter: T7
  Tag / fusion protein: Histag-SUMO (N terminal on insert)
  Cloning method: Ligation Independent Cloning
  Sequencing primers: 5′ TTTGTTTAACTTTAAGAAGGAG; 3′ AACTCAGCTTCCTTTCGG
Terms and licenses: Academic/Nonprofit Terms; Industry Terms: Not Available to Industry
How to cite: pRM006 was a gift from Jie Xiao (Addgene plasmid # 98922 ; http://n2t.net/addgene:98922 ; RRID:Addgene_98922)
