[The description below was written by a language model from this plasmid's Addgene catalogue record and pLannotate feature annotations shown in this document.]
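Description:
pRM006 is a bacterial expression plasmid built on the pTB146 backbone for producing E. coli FtsZ as an N-terminal His-tag–SUMO fusion for purification. The sequenced record is about 7.3 kb. It replicates from a ColE1/pMB1-type origin and is catalogued as high copy, although the annotation also shows a rop gene and a fragment of the pBR322 bom region, which are typical of pBR322/pET-derived backbones. Selection is by ampicillin through the bla gene under its own promoter. An M13 phage origin is also present, and several short tetracycline-resistance, lacZα and mbeC fragments appear to be non-functional backbone remnants.

The expression cassette is a standard T7lac arrangement. A T7 promoter is followed by a lac operator and the strong T7 gene 10 ribosome binding site, and a plasmid-borne lacI gene supplies repressor. Transcription therefore depends on a host providing T7 RNA polymerase and is induced with IPTG. The open reading frame begins with a polyhistidine affinity tag, continues into yeast SMT3 (SUMO), and runs directly into the full ftsZ coding sequence, ending upstream of a T7 terminator; rrnB T1 and T2 terminators lie further downstream. The stated insert size of 1764 bp is larger than the annotated ftsZ coding region alone, so it may include the tag region or flanking sequence. The record does not explain the difference.

The His tag allows metal-affinity capture, while the SUMO moiety commonly improves solubility and can be removed by a SUMO-specific protease at the fusion junction. The purified FtsZ, the tubulin-like GTPase that forms the division Z ring, suits in vitro biochemical work on its polymerisation and GTPase activity.
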