Features (pLannotate 1.2.2; 25 found; start..end, strand, type, name):
      1..19      +  promoter       T7 promoter: promoter for bacteriophage T7 RNA polymerase
     20..44      +  protein_bind   lac operator: The lac repressor binds to the lac operator to inhibit transcription in E. coli. This inhibition can be relieved by adding lactose or isopropyl-β-D-thiogalactopyranoside (IPTG). lac repressor encoded by lacI
     59..81      +  RBS            RBS: efficient ribosome binding site from bacteriophage T7 gene 10 (Olins and Rangwala, 1989)
    100..116     +  CDS            9xHis (fragment): 9xHis affinity tag
    130..420     +  CDS            SUMO: cleavable ubiquitin-like protein tag; S. cerevisiae SMT3 (truncated)
    421..1569    +  CDS            ftsZ: FTSZ_ECOLI - Also known as sfiB, sulB. Experimental evidence at protein level: Swiss-Prot protein existence level 1. Essential cell division protein that forms a contractile ring structure (Z ring) at the future cell division site. The regulation of the ring assembly controls the timing and the location of cell division. One of the functions of the FtsZ ring is to recruit other cell division proteins to the septum to produce a new cell wall between the dividing cells. Binds GTP and shows GTPase activity. Polymerization and bundle formation is enhanced by CbeA. From Escherichia coli (strain K12
   1615..1664    +  CDS            SET1 (fragment): solubility-enhancement tag derived from T7 phage gene 10B
   1672..1719    +  terminator     T7 terminator: transcription terminator for bacteriophage T7 RNA polymerase
   1742..1846    -  CDS            TcR (fragment): tetracycline efflux protein; tet; confers resistance to tetracycline
   1906..2060    +  CDS            lacZα (fragment): LacZα fragment of β-galactosidase; lacZ fragment
   2153..2268    +  ncRNA          5S rRNA: Accession: RF00001 - 5S ribosomal RNA
   2272..2358    +  terminator     rrnB T1 terminator: Escherichia coli rrnB; transcription terminator T1 from the E. coli rrnB gene
   2450..2477    +  terminator     rrnB T2 terminator: transcription terminator T2 from the E. coli rrnB gene
   2496..2587    +  promoter       AmpR promoter: bla
   2588..3448    +  CDS            AmpR: β-lactamase; bla; confers resistance to ampicillin, carbenicillin, and related antibiotics
   3490..4003    -  rep_origin     M13 ori (sequence partly withheld): M13 bacteriophage origin of replication; arrow indicates direction of (+) strand synthesis
   4114..4702    +  rep_origin     ori: high-copy-number ColE1/pMB1/pBR322/pUC origin of replication
   4879..4969    -  misc_feature   bom (fragment): basis of mobility region from pBR322
   5071..5262    -  CDS            rop: Rop protein, which maintains plasmids at low copy number; rop
   5303..5413    +  CDS            mbeC (fragment): MBEC_ECOLX - Experimental evidence at protein level: Swiss-Prot protein existence level 1. Required for efficient mobilization of ColE1 plasmid and is thus essential to promote the specific transfer of the plasmid during conjugation. Probably functions by inducing DNA bending, helping the MbeA relaxase to melt the DNA around the nic site and cleave the phosphodiester bond. Binds specifically double-stranded DNA (dsDNA) containing the ColE1 oriT but does not recognize the inverted repeat (IR). From Escherichia coli.
   5448..5770    -  CDS            TcR (fragment): tetracycline efflux protein; tet; confers resistance to tetracycline
   5785..5806    -  protein_bind   CAP binding site: CAP binding activates transcription in the presence of cAMP. E. coli catabolite activator protein
   5819..6901    -  CDS            lacI: lac repressor; lacI; The lac repressor binds to the lac operator to inhibit transcription in E. coli. This inhibition can be relieved by adding lactose or isopropyl-β-D-thiogalactopyranoside (IPTG).
   6902..6979    -  promoter       lacI promoter: lacI
   6987..7266    -  CDS            TcR (fragment): tetracycline efflux protein; tet; confers resistance to tetracycline
>Addgene plasmid #98922 | pRM006 | addgene full sequence | sequence record 190912 | Addgene NGS Result
TAATACGACTCACTATAGGGGAATTGTGAGCGGATAACAATTCCCCTCTAGAAATAATTTTGTTTAACTT
TAAGAAGGAGATATACCATGCGTGGTTCTCACCACCACCACCACCATATGGCTAGCGGATCGGACTCAGA
AGTCAATCAAGAAGCTAAGCCAGAGGTCAAGCCAGAAGTCAAGCCTGAGACTCACATCAATTTAAAGGTG
TCCGATGGATCTTCAGAGATCTTCTTCAAGATCAAAAAGACCACTCCTTTAAGAAGGCTGATGGAAGCGT
TCGCTAAAAGACAGGGTAAGGAAATGGACTCCTTAAGATTCTTGTACGACGGTATTAGAATTCAAGCTGA
TCAGACCCCTGAAGATTTGGACATGGAGGATAACGATATTATTGAGGCTCACAGAGAACAGATTGGTGGT
ATGTTTGAACCAATGGAACTTACCAATGACGCGGTGATTAAAGTCATCGGCGTCGGCGGCGGCGGCGGTA
ATGCTGTTGAACACATGGTGCGCGAGCGCATTGAAGGTGTTGAATTCTTCGCGGTAAATACCGATGCACA
AGCGCTGCGTAAAACAGCGGTTGGACAGACGATTCAAATCGGTAGCGGTATCACCAAAGGACTGGGCGCT
GGCGCTAATCCAGAAGTTGGCCGCAATGCGGCTGATGAGGATCGCGATGCATTGCGTGCGGCGCTGGAAG
GTGCAGACATGGTCTTTATTGCTGCGGGTATGGGTGGTGGTACCGGTACAGGTGCAGCACCAGTCGTCGC
TGAAGTGGCAAAAGATTTGGGTATCCTGACCGTTGCTGTCGTCACTAAGCCTTTCAACTTTGAAGGCAAG
AAGCGTATGGCATTCGCGGAGCAGGGGATCACTGAACTGTCCAAGCATGTGGACTCTCTGATCACTATCC
CGAACGACAAACTGCTGAAAGTTCTGGGCCGCGGTATCTCCCTGCTGGATGCGTTTGGCGCAGCGAACGA
TGTACTGAAAGGCGCTGTGCAAGGTATCGCTGAACTGATTACTCGTCCGGGTTTGATGAACGTGGACTTT
GCAGACGTACGCACCGTAATGTCTGAGATGGGCTACGCAATGATGGGTTCTGGCGTGGCGAGCGGTGAAG
ACCGTGCGGAAGAAGCTGCTGAAATGGCTATCTCTTCTCCGCTGCTGGAAGATATCGACCTGTCTGGCGC
GCGCGGCGTGCTGGTTAACATCACGGCGGGCTTCGATCTGCGTCTGGATGAGTTCGAAACGGTAGGTAAC
ACCATCCGTGCATTTGCTTCCGACAACGCGACTGTGGTTATCGGTACTTCTCTTGACCCGGATATGAATG
ACGAGCTGCGCGTAACCGTTGTTGCGACAGGTATCGGCATGGACAAACGTCCTGAAATCACTCTGGTGAC
CAATAAGCAGGTTCAGCAGCCAGTGATGGATCGCTACCAGCAGCATGGGATGGCTCCGCTGACCCAGGAG
CAGAAGCCGGTTGCTAAAGTCGTGAATGACAATGCGCCGCAAACTGCGAAAGAGCCGGATTATCTGGATA
TCCCAGCATTCCTGCGTAAGCAAGCTGATTAAGCGGCCGCACTCGAGCCCGGGTGACTGCAGGAAGGGGA
TCCGGCTGCTAACAAAGCCCGAAAGGAAGCTGAGTTGGCTGCTGCCACCGCTGAGCAATAACTAGCATAA
CCCCTTGGGGCCTCTAAACGGGTCTTGAGGGGTTTTTTGCTGAAAGGAGGAACTATATCCGGATATCCCG
CAAGAGGCCCGGCAGTACCGGCATAACCAAGCCTATGCCTACAGCATCCAGGGTGACGGTGCCGAGGATG
ACGATGAGCGCATTGTTAGATTTCATACACGGTGCCTGACTGCGTTAGCAATTTAACTGTGATAAACTAC
CGCATTAAAGCTTGGCACTGGCCGTCGTTTTACAACGTCGTGACTGGGAAAACCCTGGCGTTACCCAACT
TAATCGCCTTGCAGCACATCCCCCTTTCGCCAGCTGGCGTAATAGCGAAGAGGCCCGCACCGATCGCCCT
TCCCAACAGTTGCGCAGCCTGAATGGCGAATGGCAGCTTGGCTGTTTTGGCGGATGAGATAAGATTTTCA
GCCTGATACAGATTAAATCAGAACGCAGAAGCGGTCTGATAAAACAGAATTTGCCTGGCGGCAGTAGCGC
GGTGGTCCCACCTGACCCCATGCCGAACTCAGAAGTGAAACGCCGTAGCGCCGATGGTAGTGTGGGGTCT
CCCCATGCGAGAGTAGGGAACTGCCAGGCATCAAATAAAACGAAAGGCTCAGTCGAAAGACTGGGCCTTT
CGTTTTATCTGTTGTTTGTCGGTGAACGCTCTCCTGAGTAGGACAAATCCGCCGGGAGCGGATTTGAACG
TTGCGAAGCAACGGCCCGGAGGGTGGCGGGCAGGACGCCCGCCATAAACTGCCAGGCATCAAATTAAGCA
GAAGGCCATCCTGACGGATGGCCTTTTTGCGTTTCTACAAACTCTTTTGTTTATTTTTCTAAATACATTC
AAATATGTATCCGCTCATGAGACAATAACCCTGATAAATGCTTCAATAATATTGAAAAAGGAAGAGTATG
AGTATTCAACATTTCCGTGTCGCCCTTATTCCCTTTTTTGCGGCATTTTGCCTTCCTGTTTTTGCTCACC
CAGAAACGCTGGTGAAAGTAAAAGATGCTGAAGATCAGTTGGGTGCACGAGTGGGTTACATCGAACTGGA
TCTCAACAGCGGTAAGATCCTTGAGAGTTTTCGCCCCGAAGAACGTTTCCCAATGATGAGCACTTTTAAA
GTTCTGCTATGTGGCGCGGTATTATCCCGTGTTGACGCCGGGCAAGAGCAACTCGGTCGCCGCATACACT
ATTCTCAGAATGACTTGGTTGAGTACTCACCAGTCACAGAAAAGCATCTTACGGATGGCATGACAGTAAG
AGAATTATGCAGTGCTGCCATAACCATGAGTGATAACACTGCGGCCAACTTACTTCTGACAACGATCGGA
GGACCGAAGGAGCTAACCGCTTTTTTGCACAACATGGGGGATCATGTAACTCGCCTTGATCGTTGGGAAC
CGGAGCTGAATGAAGCCATACCAAACGACGAGCGTGACACCACGATGCCTGTAGCAATGGCAACAACGTT
GCGCAAACTATTAACTGGCGAACTACTTACTCTAGCTTCCCGGCAACAATTAATAGACTGGATGGAGGCG
GATAAAGTTGCAGGACCACTTCTGCGCTCGGCCCTTCCGGCTGGCTGGTTTATTGCTGATAAATCTGGAG
CCGGTGAGCGTGGGTCTCGCGGTATCATTGCAGCACTGGGGCCAGATGGTAAGCCCTCCCGTATCGTAGT
TATCTACACGACGGGGAGTCAGGCAACTATGGATGAACGAAATAGACAGATCGCTGAGATAGGTGCCTCA
CTGATTAAGCATTGGTAACTGTCAGACCAAGTTTACTCATATATACTTTAGATTGATT
[38 nt withheld, positions 3489-3526]
A
[37 nt withheld, positions 3528-3564]
ATTTTGTTAAAATTCGCGTTAAATTTTTGTTAAATCAGCTCATTTTTTAACCAATAGGCCGAAATCGGCA
AAATCCCTTATAAATCAAAAGAATAGACCGAGATAGGGT
[37 nt withheld, positions 3674-3710]
AAAGAACGTGGACTCCAACGTCAAAGG
[141 nt withheld, positions 3738-3878]
G
[125 nt withheld, positions 3880-4004]
AAAGGATCTAGGTGAAGATCCTTTTTGATAATCTCATGACCAAAATCCCTTAACGTGAGTTTTCGTTCCA
CTGAGCGTCAGACCCCGTAGAAAAGATCAAAGGATCTTCTTGAGATCCTTTTTTTCTGCGCGTAATCTGC
TGCTTGCAAACAAAAAAACCACCGCTACCAGCGGTGGTTTGTTTGCCGGATCAAGAGCTACCAACTCTTT
TTCCGAAGGTAACTGGCTTCAGCAGAGCGCAGATACCAAATACTGTCCTTCTAGTGTAGCCGTAGTTAGG
CCACCACTTCAAGAACTCTGTAGCACCGCCTACATACCTCGCTCTGCTAATCCTGTTACCAGTGGCTGCT
GCCAGTGGCGATAAGTCGTGTCTTACCGGGTTGGACTCAAGACGATAGTTACCGGATAAGGCGCAGCGGT
CGGGCTGAACGGGGGGTTCGTGCACACAGCCCAGCTTGGAGCGAACGACCTACACCGAACTGAGATACCT
ACAGCGTGAGCTATGAGAAAGCGCCACGCTTCCCGAAGGGAGAAAGGCGGACAGGTATCCGGTAAGCGGC
AGGGTCGGAACAGGAGAGCGCACGAGGGAGCTTCCAGGGGGAAACGCCTGGTATCTTTATAGTCCTGTCG
GGTTTCGCCACCTCTGACTTGAGCGTCGATTTTTGTGATGCTCGTCAGGGGGGCGGAGCCTATGGAAAAA
CGCCAGCAACGCGGCCTTTTTACGGTTCCTGGCCTTTTGCTGGCCTTTTGCTCACATGTTCTTTCCTGCG
TTATCCCCTGATTCTGTGGATAACCGTATTACCGCCTTTGAGTGAGCTGATACCGCTCGCCGCAGCCGAA
CGACCGAGCGCAGCGAGTCAGTGAGCGAGGAAGCTATGGTGCACTCTCAGTACAATCTGCTCTGATGCCG
CATAGTTAAGCCAGTATACACTCCGCTATCGCTACGTGACTGGGTCATGGCTGCGCCCCGACACCCGCCA
ACACCCGCTGACGCGCCCTGACGGGCTTGTCTGCTCCCGGCATCCGCTTACAGACAAGCTGTGACCGTCT
CCGGGAGCTGCATGTGTCAGAGGTTTTCACCGTCATCACCGAAACGCGCGAGGCAGCTGCGGTAAAGCTC
ATCAGCGTGGTCGTGCAGCGATTCACAGATGTCTGCCTGTTCATCCGCGTCCAGCTCGTTGAGTTTCTCC
AGAAGCGTTAATGTCTGGCTTCTGATAAAGCGGGCCATGTTAAGGGCGGTTTTTTCCTGTTTGGTCACTG
ATGCCTCCGTGTAAGGGGGATTTCTGTTCATGGGGGTAATGATACCGATGAAACGAGAGAGGATGCTCAC
GATACGGGTTACTGATGATGAACATGCCCGGTTACTGGAACGTTGTGAGGGTAAACAACTGGCGGTATGG
ATGCGGCGGGACCAGAGAAAAATCACTCAGGGTCAATGCCAGCCGAACGCCAGCAAGACGTAGCCCAGCG
CGTCGGCCGCCATGCCGGCGATAATGGCCTGCTTCTCGCCGAAACGTTTGGTGGCGGGACCAGTGACGAA
GGCTTGAGCGAGGGCGTGCAAGATTCCGAATACCGCAAGCGACAGGCCGATCATCGTCGCGCTCCAGCGA
AAGCGGTCCTCGCCGAAAATGACCCAGAGCGCTGCCGGCACCTGTCCTACGAGTTGCATGATAAAGAAGA
CAGTCATAAGTGCGGCGACGATAGTCATGCCCCGCGCCCACCGGAAGGAGCTGACTGGGTTGAAGGCTCT
CAAGGGCATCGGTCGAGATCCCGGTGCCTAATGAGTGAGCTAACTTACATTAATTGCGTTGCGCTCACTG
CCCGCTTTCCAGTCGGGAAACCTGTCGTGCCAGCTGCATTAATGAATCGGCCAACGCGCGGGGAGAGGCG
GTTTGCGTATTGGGCGCCAGGGTGGTTTTTCTTTTCACCAGTGAGACGGGCAACAGCTGATTGCCCTTCA
CCGCCTGGCCCTGAGAGAGTTGCAGCAAGCGGTCCACGCTGGTTTGCCCCAGCAGGCGAAAATCCTGTTT
GATGGTGGTTAACGGCGGGATATAACATGAGCTGTCTTCGGTATCGTCGTATCCCACTACCGAGATATCC
GCACCAACGCGCAGCCCGGACTCGGTAATGGCGCGCATTGCGCCCAGCGCCATCTGATCGTTGGCAACCA
GCATCGCAGTGGGAACGATGCCCTCATTCAGCATTTGCATGGTTTGTTGAAAACCGGACATGGCACTCCA
GTCGCCTTCCCGTTCCGCTATCGGCTGAATTTGATTGCGAGTGAGATATTTATGCCAGCCAGCCAGACGC
AGACGCGCCGAGACAGAACTTAATGGGCCCGCTAACAGCGCGATTTGCTGGTGACCCAATGCGACCAGAT
GCTCCACGCCCAGTCGCGTACCGTCTTCATGGGAGAAAATAATACTGTTGATGGGTGTCTGGTCAGAGAC
ATCAAGAAATAACGCCGGAACATTAGTGCAGGCAGCTTCCACAGCAATGGCATCCTGGTCATCCAGCGGA
TAGTTAATGATCAGCCCACTGACGCGTTGCGCGAGAAGATTGTGCACCGCCGCTTTACAGGCTTCGACGC
CGCTTCGTTCTACCATCGACACCACCACGCTGGCACCCAGTTGATCGGCGCGAGATTTAATCGCCGCGAC
AATTTGCGACGGCGCGTGCAGGGCCAGACTGGAGGTGGCAACGCCAATCAGCAACGACTGTTTGCCCGCC
AGTTGTTGTGCCACGCGGTTGGGAATGTAATTCAGCTCCGCCATCGCCGCTTCCACTTTTTCCCGCGTTT
TCGCAGAAACGTGGCTGGCCTGGTTCACCACGCGGGAAACGGTCTGATAAGAGACACCGGCATACTCTGC
GACATCGTATAACGTTACTGGTTTCACATTCACCACCCTGAATTGACTCTCTTCCGGGCGCTATCATGCC
ATACCGCGAAAGGTTTTGCGCCATTCGATGGTGTCCGGGATCTCGACGCTCTCCCTTATGCGACTCCTGC
ATTAGGAAGCAGCCCAGTAGTAGGTTGAGGCCGTTGAGCACCGCCGCCGCAAGGAATGGTGCATGCAAGG
AGATGGCGCCCAACAGTCCCCCGGCCACGGGGCCTGCCACCATACCCACGCCGAAACAAGCGCTCATGAG
CCCGAAGTGGCGAGCCCGATCTTCCCCATCGGTGATGTCGGCGATATAGGCGCCAGCAACCGCACCTGTG
GCGCCGGTGATGCCGGCCACGATGCGTCCGGCGTAGAGGATCGAGATCTCGATCCCGCGAAAT
